Addgene plasmid #158112: pSpCas9_human_ADAR2_ccC
Purpose: deletion hADAR2
Depositing lab: Emanuela Felley-Bosco. Depositing organization: Zurich University Hospital. Publication: Heterogeneous RNA editing and influence of ADAR2 on mesothelioma chemoresistance and the tumor microenvironment. Hariharan A, Qi W, Rehrauer H, Wu L, Ronner M, Wipplinger M, Kresoja-Rakic J, Sun S, Oton-Gonzalez L, Sculco M, Serre-Beinier V, Meiller C, Blanquart C, Fonteneau JF, Vrugt B, Ruschoff JH, Opitz I, Jean D, de Perrot M, Felley-Bosco E. Mol Oncol. 2022 Dec;16(22):3949-3974. doi: 10.1002/1878-0261.13322. Epub 2022 Oct 31. PubMed 36221913.
Backbone
  Vector backbone: pSpCas9(BB)-2A-Puro PX459
  Backbone manufacturer: Addgene
  Backbone size w/o insert (bp): 9175
  Vector type: Mammalian Expression
  Selectable markers: Puromycin
Growth in bacteria
  Bacterial resistance: Ampicillin, 100 μg/mL
  Growth temperature: 37°C
  Growth strain: DH5alpha
  Copy number: Unknown
Gene/Insert
  Gene/Insert name: ADAR2
  gRNA/shRNA sequence: CACC G TTCAGTGTCAACTGGACGGT
  Species: H. sapiens (human)
  GenBank ID: 104
  Entrez Gene: ADARB1 (a.k.a. ADAR2, DRABA2, DRADA2, NEDHYMS, RED1)
Terms and licenses: Academic/Nonprofit Terms; Industry Terms: Not Available to Industry
Depositor comments: Please visit https://doi.org/10.1101/2022.07.12.499727 for bioRxiv preprint.
How to cite: pSpCas9_human_ADAR2_ccC was a gift from Emanuela Felley-Bosco (Addgene plasmid # 158112 ; http://n2t.net/addgene:158112 ; RRID:Addgene_158112)
