[The description below was written by a language model from this plasmid's Addgene catalogue record and pLannotate feature annotations shown in this document.]
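Description:
pSpCas9_human_ADAR2_ccC is an all-in-one mammalian CRISPR/Cas9 expression plasmid built on the pSpCas9(BB)-2A-Puro (PX459) backbone and carrying a single guide RNA directed against human ADAR2 (gene symbol ADARB1), an adenosine-to-inosine RNA-editing enzyme. The sequenced record is 9,177 nt. In bacteria the plasmid replicates from a high-copy ColE1/pUC-type origin and is selected with ampicillin through the β-lactamase gene. An f1 phage origin is also present, and short bom and rop fragments are annotated as backbone remnants.

The plasmid contains two expression units. A human U6 RNA polymerase III promoter drives the guide, with the ADAR2-targeting spacer occupying the short gap between the promoter and the Streptococcus pyogenes gRNA scaffold. A partial second scaffold fragment is annotated just downstream. The second unit uses a CMV enhancer, chicken β-actin promoter and hybrid intron to express S. pyogenes Cas9. The annotation splits Cas9 into contiguous N- and C-terminal portions, which together form one continuous coding sequence followed by a nucleoplasmin nuclear localization signal. Puromycin N-acetyltransferase lies downstream in the same transcript. The backbone name indicates that it is linked to Cas9 by a 2A peptide, although the 2A itself is not annotated, and a bGH polyadenylation signal ends the unit. This arrangement lets transfected cells be enriched with puromycin. A single AAV2 ITR is annotated after the poly(A) signal, but one ITR alone does not make this a packaging vector.

The stated purpose is deletion of human ADAR2. The "ccC" suffix may mark this as one of a series of guides, but the record does not say so. The associated publication concerns RNA editing and the role of ADAR2 in mesothelioma chemoresistance.
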