Features (pLannotate 1.2.2; 19 found; start..end, strand, type, name):
      1..241     +  promoter       U6 promoter: RNA polymerase III promoter for human U6 snRNA
    271..346     +  misc_RNA       gRNA scaffold: guide RNA scaffold for the Streptococcus pyogenes CRISPR/Cas9 system
    353..396     +  misc_RNA       gRNA scaffold (fragment): guide RNA scaffold for the Streptococcus pyogenes CRISPR/Cas9 system
    443..728     +  enhancer       CMV enhancer: human cytomegalovirus immediate early enhancer; contains an 18-bp deletion relative to the standard CMV enhancer
    730..1007    +  promoter       chicken β-actin promoter: No description available
   1008..1235    +  intron         hybrid intron: hybrid between chicken β-actin (CBA) and minute virus of mice (MMV) introns (Gray et al., 2011)
   1373..2974    +  CDS            Cas9(N): N-terminal portion of Streptococcus pyogenes Cas9 (Zetsche et al., 2015)
   2975..5473    +  CDS            Cas9(C): C-terminal portion of Streptococcus pyogenes Cas9 (Zetsche et al., 2015)
   5474..5521    +  CDS            nucleoplasmin NLS: bipartite nuclear localization signal from nucleoplasmin
   5591..6190    +  CDS            PuroR (fragment): puromycin N-acetyltransferase; pac from Streptomyces; confers resistance to puromycin
   6224..6335    +  polyA_signal   bGH poly(A) signal: bovine growth hormone polyadenylation signal
   6440..6580    +  repeat_region  AAV2 ITR: inverted terminal repeat of adeno-associated virus serotype 2 inverted
   6585..6636    -  misc_feature   bom (fragment): basis of mobility region from pBR322
   6655..7110    +  rep_origin     f1 ori (sequence partly withheld): f1 bacteriophage origin of replication; arrow indicates direction of (+) strand synthesis
   7111..7160    -  misc_feature   bom (fragment): basis of mobility region from pBR322
   7262..7297    -  CDS            rop (fragment): Rop protein, which maintains plasmids at low copy number; rop
   7392..7496    +  promoter       AmpR promoter: bla
   7497..8357    +  CDS            AmpR: β-lactamase; bla; confers resistance to ampicillin, carbenicillin, and related antibiotics
   8528..9116    +  rep_origin     ori: high-copy-number ColE1/pMB1/pBR322/pUC origin of replication
>Addgene plasmid #158112 | pSpCas9_human_ADAR2_ccC | addgene full sequence | sequence record 309399 | Addgene NGS Result
GAGGGCCTATTTCCCATGATTCCTTCATATTTGCATATACGATACAAGGCTGTTAGAGAGATAATTGGAA
TTAATTTGACTGTAAACACAAAGATATTAGTACAAAATACGTGACGTAGAAAGTAATAATTTCTTGGGTA
GTTTGCAGTTTTAAAATTATGTTTTAAAATGGACTATCATATGCTTACCGTAACTTGAAAGTATTTCGAT
TTCTTGGCTTTATATATCTTGTGGAAAGGACGAAACACCGTTCAGTGTCAACTGGACGGTGTTTTAGAGC
TAGAAATAGCAAGTTAAAATAAGGCTAGTCCGTTATCAACTTGAAAAAGTGGCACCGAGTCGGTGCTTTT
TTGTTTTAGAGCTAGAAATAGCAAGTTAAAATAAGGCTAGTCCGTTTTTAGCGCGTGCGCCAATTCTGCA
GACAAATGGCTCTAGAGGTACCCGTTACATAACTTACGGTAAATGGCCCGCCTGGCTGACCGCCCAACGA
CCCCCGCCCATTGACGTCAATAGTAACGCCAATAGGGACTTTCCATTGACGTCAATGGGTGGAGTATTTA
CGGTAAACTGCCCACTTGGCAGTACATCAAGTGTATCATATGCCAAGTACGCCCCCTATTGACGTCAATG
ACGGTAAATGGCCCGCCTGGCATTGTGCCCAGTACATGACCTTATGGGACTTTCCTACTTGGCAGTACAT
CTACGTATTAGTCATCGCTATTACCATGGTCGAGGTGAGCCCCACGTTCTGCTTCACTCTCCCCATCTCC
CCCCCCTCCCCACCCCCAATTTTGTATTTATTTATTTTTTAATTATTTTGTGCAGCGATGGGGGCGGGGG
GGGGGGGGGGGCGCGCGCCRGGSGGGGSGGGGSGGGGSGRGGGGSGGGGSGGGGSGAGGCGGAGAGGTGC
GGCGGCAGCCAATCAGAGCGGCGCGCTCCGAAAGTTTCCTTTTATGGCGAGGCGGCGGCGGCGGCGGCCC
TATAAAAAGCGAAGCGCGCGGCGGGCGGGAGTCGCTGCGCGCTGCCTTCGCCCCGTGCCCCGCTCCGCCG
CCGCCTCGCGCCGCCCGCCCCGGCTCTGACTGACCGCGTTACTCCCACAGGTGAGCGGGCGGGACGGCCC
TTCTCCTCCGGGCTGTAATTAGCTGAGCAAGAGGTAAGGGTTTAAGGGATGGTTGGTTGGTGGGGTATTA
ATGTTTAATTACCTGGAGCACCTGCCTGAAATCACTTTTTTTCAGGTTGGACCGGTGCCACCATGGACTA
TAAGGACCACGACGGAGACTACAAGGATCATGATATTGATTACAAAGACGATGACGATAAGATGGCCCCA
AAGAAGAAGCGGAAGGTCGGTATCCACGGAGTCCCAGCAGCCGACAAGAAGTACAGCATCGGCCTGGACA
TCGGCACCAACTCTGTGGGCTGGGCCGTGATCACCGACGAGTACAAGGTGCCCAGCAAGAAATTCAAGGT
GCTGGGCAACACCGACCGGCACAGCATCAAGAAGAACCTGATCGGAGCCCTGCTGTTCGACAGCGGCGAA
ACAGCCGAGGCCACCCGGCTGAAGAGAACCGCCAGAAGAAGATACACCAGACGGAAGAACCGGATCTGCT
ATCTGCAAGAGATCTTCAGCAACGAGATGGCCAAGGTGGACGACAGCTTCTTCCACAGACTGGAAGAGTC
CTTCCTGGTGGAAGAGGATAAGAAGCACGAGCGGCACCCCATCTTCGGCAACATCGTGGACGAGGTGGCC
TACCACGAGAAGTACCCCACCATCTACCACCTGAGAAAGAAACTGGTGGACAGCACCGACAAGGCCGACC
TGCGGCTGATCTATCTGGCCCTGGCCCACATGATCAAGTTCCGGGGCCACTTCCTGATCGAGGGCGACCT
GAACCCCGACAACAGCGACGTGGACAAGCTGTTCATCCAGCTGGTGCAGACCTACAACCAGCTGTTCGAG
GAAAACCCCATCAACGCCAGCGGCGTGGACGCCAAGGCCATCCTGTCTGCCAGACTGAGCAAGAGCAGAC
GGCTGGAAAATCTGATCGCCCAGCTGCCCGGCGAGAAGAAGAATGGCCTGTTCGGAAACCTGATTGCCCT
GAGCCTGGGCCTGACCCCCAACTTCAAGAGCAACTTCGACCTGGCCGAGGATGCCAAACTGCAGCTGAGC
AAGGACACCTACGACGACGACCTGGACAACCTGCTGGCCCAGATCGGCGACCAGTACGCCGACCTGTTTC
TGGCCGCCAAGAACCTGTCCGACGCCATCCTGCTGAGCGACATCCTGAGAGTGAACACCGAGATCACCAA
GGCCCCCCTGAGCGCCTCTATGATCAAGAGATACGACGAGCACCACCAGGACCTGACCCTGCTGAAAGCT
CTCGTGCGGCAGCAGCTGCCTGAGAAGTACAAAGAGATTTTCTTCGACCAGAGCAAGAACGGCTACGCCG
GCTACATTGACGGCGGAGCCAGCCAGGAAGAGTTCTACAAGTTCATCAAGCCCATCCTGGAAAAGATGGA
CGGCACCGAGGAACTGCTCGTGAAGCTGAACAGAGAGGACCTGCTGCGGAAGCAGCGGACCTTCGACAAC
GGCAGCATCCCCCACCAGATCCACCTGGGAGAGCTGCACGCCATTCTGCGGCGGCAGGAAGATTTTTACC
CATTCCTGAAGGACAACCGGGAAAAGATCGAGAAGATCCTGACCTTCCGCATCCCCTACTACGTGGGCCC
TCTGGCCAGGGGAAACAGCAGATTCGCCTGGATGACCAGAAAGAGCGAGGAAACCATCACCCCCTGGAAC
TTCGAGGAAGTGGTGGACAAGGGCGCTTCCGCCCAGAGCTTCATCGAGCGGATGACCAACTTCGATAAGA
ACCTGCCCAACGAGAAGGTGCTGCCCAAGCACAGCCTGCTGTACGAGTACTTCACCGTGTATAACGAGCT
GACCAAAGTGAAATACGTGACCGAGGGAATGAGAAAGCCCGCCTTCCTGAGCGGCGAGCAGAAAAAGGCC
ATCGTGGACCTGCTGTTCAAGACCAACCGGAAAGTGACCGTGAAGCAGCTGAAAGAGGACTACTTCAAGA
AAATCGAGTGCTTCGACTCCGTGGAAATCTCCGGCGTGGAAGATCGGTTCAACGCCTCCCTGGGCACATA
CCACGATCTGCTGAAAATTATCAAGGACAAGGACTTCCTGGACAATGAGGAAAACGAGGACATTCTGGAA
GATATCGTGCTGACCCTGACACTGTTTGAGGACAGAGAGATGATCGAGGAACGGCTGAAAACCTATGCCC
ACCTGTTCGACGACAAAGTGATGAAGCAGCTGAAGCGGCGGAGATACACCGGCTGGGGCAGGCTGAGCCG
GAAGCTGATCAACGGCATCCGGGACAAGCAGTCCGGCAAGACAATCCTGGATTTCCTGAAGTCCGACGGC
TTCGCCAACAGAAACTTCATGCAGCTGATCCACGACGACAGCCTGACCTTTAAAGAGGACATCCAGAAAG
CCCAGGTGTCCGGCCAGGGCGATAGCCTGCACGAGCACATTGCCAATCTGGCCGGCAGCCCCGCCATTAA
GAAGGGCATCCTGCAGACAGTGAAGGTGGTGGACGAGCTCGTGAAAGTGATGGGCCGGCACAAGCCCGAG
AACATCGTGATCGAAATGGCCAGAGAGAACCAGACCACCCAGAAGGGACAGAAGAACAGCCGCGAGAGAA
TGAAGCGGATCGAAGAGGGCATCAAAGAGCTGGGCAGCCAGATCCTGAAAGAACACCCCGTGGAAAACAC
CCAGCTGCAGAACGAGAAGCTGTACCTGTACTACCTGCAGAATGGGCGGGATATGTACGTGGACCAGGAA
CTGGACATCAACCGGCTGTCCGACTACGATGTGGACCATATCGTGCCTCAGAGCTTTCTGAAGGACGACT
CCATCGACAACAAGGTGCTGACCAGAAGCGACAAGAACCGGGGCAAGAGCGACAACGTGCCCTCCGAAGA
GGTCGTGAAGAAGATGAAGAACTACTGGCGGCAGCTGCTGAACGCCAAGCTGATTACCCAGAGAAAGTTC
GACAATCTGACCAAGGCCGAGAGAGGCGGCCTGAGCGAACTGGATAAGGCCGGCTTCATCAAGAGACAGC
TGGTGGAAACCCGGCAGATCACAAAGCACGTGGCACAGATCCTGGACTCCCGGATGAACACTAAGTACGA
CGAGAATGACAAGCTGATCCGGGAAGTGAAAGTGATCACCCTGAAGTCCAAGCTGGTGTCCGATTTCCGG
AAGGATTTCCAGTTTTACAAAGTGCGCGAGATCAACAACTACCACCACGCCCACGACGCCTACCTGAACG
CCGTCGTGGGAACCGCCCTGATCAAAAAGTACCCTAAGCTGGAAAGCGAGTTCGTGTACGGCGACTACAA
GGTGTACGACGTGCGGAAGATGATCGCCAAGAGCGAGCAGGAAATCGGCAAGGCTACCGCCAAGTACTTC
TTCTACAGCAACATCATGAACTTTTTCAAGACCGAGATTACCCTGGCCAACGGCGAGATCCGGAAGCGGC
CTCTGATCGAGACAAACGGCGAAACCGGGGAGATCGTGTGGGATAAGGGCCGGGATTTTGCCACCGTGCG
GAAAGTGCTGAGCATGCCCCAAGTGAATATCGTGAAAAAGACCGAGGTGCAGACAGGCGGCTTCAGCAAA
GAGTCTATCCTGCCCAAGAGGAACAGCGATAAGCTGATCGCCAGAAAGAAGGACTGGGACCCTAAGAAGT
ACGGCGGCTTCGACAGCCCCACCGTGGCCTATTCTGTGCTGGTGGTGGCCAAAGTGGAAAAGGGCAAGTC
CAAGAAACTGAAGAGTGTGAAAGAGCTGCTGGGGATCACCATCATGGAAAGAAGCAGCTTCGAGAAGAAT
CCCATCGACTTTCTGGAAGCCAAGGGCTACAAAGAAGTGAAAAAGGACCTGATCATCAAGCTGCCTAAGT
ACTCCCTGTTCGAGCTGGAAAACGGCCGGAAGAGAATGCTGGCCTCTGCCGGCGAACTGCAGAAGGGAAA
CGAACTGGCCCTGCCCTCCAAATATGTGAACTTCCTGTACCTGGCCAGCCACTATGAGAAGCTGAAGGGC
TCCCCCGAGGATAATGAGCAGAAACAGCTGTTTGTGGAACAGCACAAGCACTACCTGGACGAGATCATCG
AGCAGATCAGCGAGTTCTCCAAGAGAGTGATCCTGGCCGACGCTAATCTGGACAAAGTGCTGTCCGCCTA
CAACAAGCACCGGGATAAGCCCATCAGAGAGCAGGCCGAGAATATCATCCACCTGTTTACCCTGACCAAT
CTGGGAGCCCCTGCCGCCTTCAAGTACTTTGACACCACCATCGACCGGAAGAGGTACACCAGCACCAAAG
AGGTGCTGGACGCCACCCTGATCCACCAGAGCATCACCGGCCTGTACGAGACACGGATCGACCTGTCTCA
GCTGGGAGGCGACAAAAGGCCGGCGGCCACGAAAAAGGCCGGCCAGGCAAAAAAGAAAAAGGAATTCGGC
AGTGGAGAGGGCAGAGGAAGTCTGCTAACATGCGGTGACGTCGAGGAGAATCCTGGCCCAATGACCGAGT
ACAAGCCCACGGTGCGCCTCGCCACCCGCGACGACGTCCCCAGGGCCGTACGCACCCTCGCCGCCGCGTT
CGCCGACTACCCCGCCACGCGCCACACCGTCGATCCGGACCGCCACATCGAGCGGGTCACCGAGCTGCAA
GAACTCTTCCTCACGCGCGTCGGGCTCGACATCGGCAAGGTGTGGGTCGCGGACGACGGCGCCGCGGTGG
CGGTCTGGACCACGCCGGAGAGCGTCGAAGCGGGGGCGGTGTTCGCCGAGATCGGCCCGCGCATGGCCGA
GTTGAGCGGTTCCCGGCTGGCCGCGCAGCAACAGATGGAAGGCCTCCTGGCGCCGCACCGGCCCAAGGAG
CCCGCGTGGTTCCTGGCCACCGTCGGCGTCTCGCCCGACCACCAGGGCAAGGGTCTGGGCAGCGCCGTCG
TGCTCCCCGGAGTGGAGGCGGCCGAGCGCGCCGGGGTGCCCGCCTTCCTGGAGACCTCCGCGCCCCACAA
CCTCCCCTTCTACGAGCGGCTCGGCTTCACCGTCACCGCCGACGTCGAGGTGCCCGAAGGACCGCGCACC
TGGTGCATGACCCGCAAGCCCGGTGCCTGAGAATTCTAACTAGAGCTCGCTGATCAGCCTCGACTGTGCC
TTCTAGTTGCCAGCCATCTGTTGTTTGCCCCTCCCCCGTGCCTTCCTTGACCCTGGAAGGTGCCACTCCC
ACTGTCCTTTCCTAATAAAATGAGGAAATTGCATCGCATTGTCTGAGTAGGTGTCATTCTATTCTGGGGG
GTGGGGTGGGGCAGGACAGCAAGGGGGAGGATTGGGAAGAGAATAGCAGGCATGCTGGGGAGCGGCCGCA
GGAACCCCTAGTGATGGAGTTGGCCACTCCCTCTCTGCGCGCTCGCTCGCTCACTGAGGCCGGGCGACCA
AAGGTCGCCCGACGCCCGGGCTTTGCCCGGGCGGCCTCAGTGAGCGAGCGAGCGCGCAGCTGCCTGCAGG
GGCGCCTGATGCGGTATTTTCTCCTTACGCATCTGTGCGGTATTTCACACCGCATA
[95 nt withheld, positions 6637-6731]
T
[46 nt withheld, positions 6733-6778]
C
[141 nt withheld, positions 6780-6920]
CCTTTGACGTTGGAGTCCACGTTCTTT
[37 nt withheld, positions 6948-6984]
ACTCTATCTCGGGCTATTCTTTTGATTTATAAGGGATTTTGCCGATTTCGGTCTATTGGTTAAAAAATGA
GCTGATTTAACAAAAATTTAACGCGAATTTTAACAAAATATTAACGTTTACAATTTTATGGTGCACTCTC
AGTACAATCTGCTCTGATGCCGCATAGTTAAGCCAGCCCCGACACCCGCCAACACCCGCTGACGCGCCCT
GACGGGCTTGTCTGCTCCCGGCATCCGCTTACAGACAAGCTGTGACCGTCTCCGGGAGCTGCATGTGTCA
GAGGTTTTCACCGTCATCACCGAAACGCGCGAGACGAAAGGGCCTCGTGATACGCCTATTTTTATAGGTT
AATGTCATGATAATAATGGTTTCTTAGACGTCAGGTGGCACTTTTCGGGGAAATGTGCGCGGAACCCCTA
TTTGTTTATTTTTCTAAATACATTCAAATATGTATCCGCTCATGAGACAATAACCCTGATAAATGCTTCA
ATAATATTGAAAAAGGAAGAGTATGAGTATTCAACATTTCCGTGTCGCCCTTATTCCCTTTTTTGCGGCA
TTTTGCCTTCCTGTTTTTGCTCACCCAGAAACGCTGGTGAAAGTAAAAGATGCTGAAGATCAGTTGGGTG
CACGAGTGGGTTACATCGAACTGGATCTCAACAGCGGTAAGATCCTTGAGAGTTTTCGCCCCGAAGAACG
TTTTCCAATGATGAGCACTTTTAAAGTTCTGCTATGTGGCGCGGTATTATCCCGTATTGACGCCGGGCAA
GAGCAACTCGGTCGCCGCATACACTATTCTCAGAATGACTTGGTTGAGTACTCACCAGTCACAGAAAAGC
ATCTTACGGATGGCATGACAGTAAGAGAATTATGCAGTGCTGCCATAACCATGAGTGATAACACTGCGGC
CAACTTACTTCTGACAACGATCGGAGGACCGAAGGAGCTAACCGCTTTTTTGCACAACATGGGGGATCAT
GTAACTCGCCTTGATCGTTGGGAACCGGAGCTGAATGAAGCCATACCAAACGACGAGCGTGACACCACGA
TGCCTGTAGCAATGGCAACAACGTTGCGCAAACTATTAACTGGCGAACTACTTACTCTAGCTTCCCGGCA
ACAATTAATAGACTGGATGGAGGCGGATAAAGTTGCAGGACCACTTCTGCGCTCGGCCCTTCCGGCTGGC
TGGTTTATTGCTGATAAATCTGGAGCCGGTGAGCGTGGAAGCCGCGGTATCATTGCAGCACTGGGGCCAG
ATGGTAAGCCCTCCCGTATCGTAGTTATCTACACGACGGGGAGTCAGGCAACTATGGATGAACGAAATAG
ACAGATCGCTGAGATAGGTGCCTCACTGATTAAGCATTGGTAACTGTCAGACCAAGTTTACTCATATATA
CTTTAGATTGATTTAAAACTTCATTTTTAATTTAAAAGGATCTAGGTGAAGATCCTTTTTGATAATCTCA
TGACCAAAATCCCTTAACGTGAGTTTTCGTTCCACTGAGCGTCAGACCCCGTAGAAAAGATCAAAGGATC
TTCTTGAGATCCTTTTTTTCTGCGCGTAATCTGCTGCTTGCAAACAAAAAAACCACCGCTACCAGCGGTG
GTTTGTTTGCCGGATCAAGAGCTACCAACTCTTTTTCCGAAGGTAACTGGCTTCAGCAGAGCGCAGATAC
CAAATACTGTTCTTCTAGTGTAGCCGTAGTTAGGCCACCACTTCAAGAACTCTGTAGCACCGCCTACATA
CCTCGCTCTGCTAATCCTGTTACCAGTGGCTGCTGCCAGTGGCGATAAGTCGTGTCTTACCGGGTTGGAC
TCAAGACGATAGTTACCGGATAAGGCGCAGCGGTCGGGCTGAACGGGGGGTTCGTGCACACAGCCCAGCT
TGGAGCGAACGACCTACACCGAACTGAGATACCTACAGCGTGAGCTATGAGAAAGCGCCACGCTTCCCGA
AGGGAGAAAGGCGGACAGGTATCCGGTAAGCGGCAGGGTCGGAACAGGAGAGCGCACGAGGGAGCTTCCA
GGGGGAAACGCCTGGTATCTTTATAGTCCTGTCGGGTTTCGCCACCTCTGACTTGAGCGTCGATTTTTGT
GATGCTCGTCAGGGGGGCGGAGCCTATGGAAAAACGCCAGCAACGCGGCCTTTTTACGGTTCCTGGCCTT
TTGCTGGCCTTTTGCTCACATGT
